Addgene plasmid #123257: pCEP4-AD8gp160-754*
Purpose: Mammalian expression plasmid for Env from the AD8 HIV-1 isolate; C-terminal truncation
Depositing lab: Erik Procko. Depositing organization: University of Illinois at Urbana-Champaign. Publication: Conformational engineering of HIV-1 Env based on mutational tolerance in the CD4 and PG16 bound states. Heredia JD, Park J, Choi H, Gill KS, Procko E. J Virol. 2019 Mar 20. pii: JVI.00219-19. doi: 10.1128/JVI.00219-19. PubMed 30894475.
Backbone
  Vector backbone: pCEP4
  Backbone manufacturer: Invitrogen
  Backbone size w/o insert (bp): 10393
  Total vector size (bp): 12421
  Vector type: Mammalian Expression
  Selectable markers: Hygromycin
Growth in bacteria
  Bacterial resistance: Ampicillin, 100 μg/mL
  Growth temperature: 37°C
  Growth strain: DH5alpha
  Copy number: High Copy
Gene/Insert
  Gene/Insert name: HIV-1 (AD8) Env (alt names: gp160; Env)
  Species: Human immunodeficiency virus 1
  Insert size (bp): 2250
  Mutation: Codon-optimized synthetic gene; Premature stop codon at position 754
  GenBank ID: AAB64170.1
  Promoter: CMV
  Tag / fusion protein: CD5 leader peptide (N terminal on insert)
  Cloning method: Restriction Enzyme; 5′ cloning site NheI (not destroyed); 3′ cloning site XhoI (not destroyed)
  Sequencing primers: 5′ CMV_fwd; 3′ EBV_rev
Terms and licenses: Academic/Nonprofit Terms; Industry Terms: Not Available to Industry
How to cite: pCEP4-AD8gp160-754* was a gift from Erik Procko (Addgene plasmid # 123257 ; http://n2t.net/addgene:123257 ; RRID:Addgene_123257)
