[The description below was written by a language model from this plasmid's Addgene catalogue record and pLannotate feature annotations shown in this document.]
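Description:
pCEP4-AD8gp160-754* is a mammalian expression plasmid built on the Invitrogen pCEP4 episomal backbone, about 12.4 kb in total. In E. coli it is maintained at high copy through a ColE1/pUC-type origin and selected with ampicillin via the β-lactamase gene. In mammalian cells the backbone supplies the Epstein-Barr virus oriP origin together with the EBNA1 coding sequence, which allow the plasmid to replicate and persist as an extrachromosomal episome in permissive primate cells. A hygromycin B phosphotransferase cassette, driven by an HSV thymidine kinase promoter and ended by the TK polyadenylation signal, allows selection of cells that retain the plasmid. Several short annotated fragments (herpesvirus gL, gH and BRRF2 pieces, tet, rop and SV40 large T remnants) appear to be backbone sequence flanking these elements, not functional genes.

The payload is a codon-optimized synthetic gene of roughly 2.25 kb encoding the HIV-1 envelope glycoprotein (Env, gp160) of the AD8 isolate, cloned between NheI and XhoI sites. Transcription is driven by the human cytomegalovirus immediate-early enhancer and promoter and terminated by the SV40 polyadenylation signal. A CD5 leader peptide is fused at the N terminus of the insert to direct Env into the secretory pathway. A premature stop codon at position 754 truncates the C-terminal end of the protein, which lies in the gp41 cytoplasmic tail. The record does not state the reason for the truncation, although shortening this tail is commonly used to raise Env levels at the cell surface. The associated publication concerns conformational engineering of Env based on mutational tolerance in the CD4- and PG16-bound states, so the plasmid probably serves to express membrane-bound Env in cultured cells for such binding studies.
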