Features (pLannotate 1.2.2; 22 found; start..end, strand, type, name):
     46..2244    +  CDS            env (fragment): ENV_HV1Y2 - Experimental evidence at protein level: Swiss-Prot protein existence level 1. [Transmembrane protein gp41]: Acts as a class I viral fusion protein. Under the current model, the protein has at least 3 conformational states: pre-fusion native state, pre-hairpin intermediate state, and post-fusion hairpin state. During fusion of viral and target intracellular membranes, the coiled coil regions (heptad repeats) assume a trimer-of-hairpins structure, positioning the fusion peptide in close proximity to the C-terminal region of the ectodomain. The formation of this structure appears to d
   2270..2404    -  polyA_signal   SV40 poly(A) signal: SV40 polyadenylation signal
   2427..2510    -  CDS            large T antigen (fragment): large T antigen from SV40 (simian virus 40)
   2513..2553    +  CDS            rop (fragment): Rop protein, which maintains plasmids at low copy number; rop
   2665..2683    -  misc_feature   MCS (fragment): pUC18/19 multiple cloning site
   3129..4918    -  rep_origin     oriP: Epstein-Barr virus oriP replication origin (Yates et al., 2000)
   4919..5137    -  CDS            gL (fragment): GL_EBVB9 - Experimental evidence at protein level: Swiss-Prot protein existence level 1. The heterodimer glycoprotein H-glycoprotein L is required for the fusion of viral and plasma membranes leading to virus entry into the host cell. Acts as a functional inhibitor of gH and maintains gH in an inhibited form. Upon binding to host integrins, gL dissociates from gH leading to activation of the viral fusion glycoproteins gB and gH. Fusion of EBV with B-lymphocytes requires the additional receptor- binding protein gp42, which forms a complex with gH/gL. The heterodimer gH/gL targets also host EPHA
   5220..7145    -  CDS            EBNA1: Epstein-Barr nuclear antigen 1, also known as EBNA-1 crucial for latent viral infection, and for episomal amplification of vectors containing the oriP origin (Okita et al., 2013)
   7183..7527    -  CDS            BRRF2_EBVB9 (fragment): Protein inferred from homology: Swiss-Prot protein existence level 3. From Epstein-Barr virus (strain B95-8) (HHV-4) (Human herpesvirus 4).
   7530..7553    -  promoter       tet promoter (fragment): E. coli promoter for tetracycline efflux protein gene
   7666..7770    +  promoter       AmpR promoter: bla
   7771..8631    +  CDS            AmpR: β-lactamase; bla; confers resistance to ampicillin, carbenicillin, and related antibiotics
   8802..9390    +  rep_origin     ori: high-copy-number ColE1/pMB1/pBR322/pUC origin of replication
   9436..9594    -  CDS            TcR (fragment): tetracycline efflux protein; tet; confers resistance to tetracycline
   9715..9915    -  CDS            MDV035 (fragment): UL24_GAHVM - Protein inferred from homology: Swiss-Prot protein existence level 3. May play a role in the dispersal of host nucleolin from the nucleolus throughout the nucleus leading to a decrease in ribosome biogenesis. From Gallid herpesvirus 2 (strain Chicken/Md5/ATCC VR-987) (GaHV-2) (Marek's disease herpesvirus type 1).
   9904..9966    +  promoter       Mini-TK promoter: minimal herpes simplex virus (HSV) thymidine kinase promoter
  10009..11046   +  CDS            HygR: hygromycin B phosphotransferase confers resistance to hygromycin
  11088..11136   +  polyA_signal   HSV TK poly(A) signal: herpes simplex virus thymidine kinase polyadenylation signal (Cole and Stacy, 1985)
  11336..11560   +  CDS            gH (fragment): GH_HHV11 - Experimental evidence at protein level: Swiss-Prot protein existence level 1. The heterodimer glycoprotein H-glycoprotein L is required for the fusion of viral and plasma membranes leading to virus entry into the host cell. Following initial binding to host receptor, membrane fusion is mediated by the fusion machinery composed of gB and the heterodimer gH/gL. May also be involved in the fusion between the virion envelope and the outer nuclear membrane during virion morphogenesis. From Human herpesvirus 1 (strain 17) (HHV-1) (Human herpes simplex virus 1).
  11591..11616   -  CDS            bla(M) (fragment): β-lactamase lacking the signal sequence; bla(M); allows cytosolic expression of β-lactamase
  11790..12169   +  enhancer       CMV enhancer: human cytomegalovirus immediate early enhancer
  12171..12370   +  promoter       CMV promoter: human cytomegalovirus (CMV) immediate early promoter
>Addgene plasmid #123257 | pCEP4-AD8gp160-754* | depositor full sequence | sequence record 235222 | pCEP4-AD8gp160-754* sequence 12421 bps
GCCACCATGCCAATGGGTTCACTGCAACCACTTGCGACGCTGTACCTCTTGGGCATGCTGGTGGCATCCG
TTCTGGCAGTTGAGAATCTCTGGGTCACTGTTTACTACGGCGTGCCCGTATGGAAGGAAGCCACGACGAC
ATTGTTCTGTGCGAGCGATGCGAAGGCATACGACACTGAGGTCCACAATGTCTGGGCAACACACGCGTGC
GTCCCTACCGACCCCAATCCCCAGGAAGTGGTCCTTGAAAATGTCACTGAGAATTTTAATATGTGGAAGA
ATAATATGGTTGAGCAGATGCATGAGGACATCATTTCTCTGTGGGATCAGTCCCTCAAACCTTGTGTCAA
GTTGACGCCTCTGTGTGTAACCCTCAACTGCACCGATTTGAGGAATGTAACCAATATCAACAATTCTAGT
GAAGGTATGAGGGGAGAGATCAAAAACTGCTCCTTCAACATAACCACCTCCATTCGAGACAAGGTAAAAA
AGGATTACGCTCTCTTTTATAGATTGGACGTGGTACCCATTGACAATGATAACACCAGTTATAGGCTGAT
AAACTGTAATACCTCAACGATTACACAAGCTTGTCCTAAAGTATCATTCGAACCCATTCCGATCCATTAC
TGTACGCCGGCCGGTTTCGCCATCCTTAAATGTAAGGATAAGAAATTCAATGGTACTGGCCCGTGCAAAA
ATGTATCTACGGTCCAGTGTACACACGGCATAAGACCCGTAGTATCTACGCAACTCCTGCTTAACGGGAG
CCTGGCCGAAGAGGAAGTTGTAATCAGAAGTAGTAACTTCACTGATAATGCCAAGAACATCATTGTGCAG
TTGAAAGAGTCAGTCGAGATCAACTGTACCAGGCCGAACAATAATACACGAAAGTCAATACACATAGGGC
CCGGAAGGGCATTCTACACCACTGGGGATATAATCGGAGATATACGCCAAGCGCATTGCAATATCAGTAG
GACCAAGTGGAACAATACGCTGAACCAAATCGCTACAAAGCTTAAGGAACAATTTGGGAATAACAAGACA
ATAGTATTTAATCAATCATCTGGGGGCGACCCGGAGATAGTCATGCATTCATTTAATTGCGGCGGAGAAT
TTTTTTATTGTAATTCCACACAGCTTTTTAATAGCACATGGAATTTCAACGGAACATGGAATCTGACACA
GTCCAATGGTACGGAGGGGAATGACACAATTACCCTTCCCTGTCGCATTAAACAGATAATTAATATGTGG
CAAGAAGTCGGAAAGGCGATGTATGCTCCTCCTATTCGAGGGCAGATAAGGTGCTCATCAAATATCACCG
GCCTCATACTGACTCGGGACGGCGGAAATAATCACAACAATGACACTGAGACATTTCGCCCAGGTGGAGG
TGATATGCGGGATAACTGGCGCTCCGAATTGTACAAGTACAAAGTTGTCAAGATTGAGCCACTCGGAGTG
GCCCCGACAAAGGCTAAGAGGCGGGTCGTACAAAGGGAGAAACGCGCGGTAGGAACCATTGGAGCCATGT
TCTTGGGTTTCTTGGGCGCAGCGGGATCCACCATGGGGGCGGCCTCTATCACACTGACCGTGCAGGCAAG
ACTCCTCTTGAGCGGCATCGTGCAACAGCAAAACAATCTCTTGCGCGCTATTGAGGCTCAACAGCACCTG
CTTCAACTTACCGTATGGGGCATCAAACAATTGCAGGCTCGGGTCTTGGCTGTCGAGAGGTATTTGCGGG
ATCAGCAACTTTTGGGTATCTGGGGTTGTTCCGGGAAGCTCATCTGCACAACGGCTGTCCCATGGAATGC
CAGTTGGTCCAACAAGACCCTGGACATGATCTGGAATAACATGACTTGGATGGAGTGGGAGAGAGAAATC
GACAACTACACGGGACTCATCTATACCTTGATTGAGGAGTCTCAGAACCAACAAGAGAAGAACGAGCAGG
AACTGCTGGAGTTGGACAAGTGGGCCAGTCTGTGGAATTGGTTCGATATAACCAACTGGCTTTGGTACAT
CAAAATATTTATAATGATCGTTGGTGGTCTGATTGGTCTTAGGATTGTTTTCACCGTCCTGAGCATTGTC
AACCGCGTGAGGCAGGGTTATTCTCCCCTTTCCTTTCAAACTCACTTGCCCGCCCCTAGGGGGCCAGACC
GCCCTGAGGGGATTGAAGAGGAGGGCGGCGACCGCGACCGAGATAGGAGTGTGCGGCTCGTGGATGGGTT
TCTGTGATAACTCGAGGCCGGCAAGGCCGGATCCAGACATGATAAGATACATTGATGAGTTTGGACAAAC
CACAACTAGAATGCAGTGAAAAAAATGCTTTATTTGTGAAATTTGTGATGCTATTGCTTTATTTGTAACC
ATTATAAGCTGCAATAAACAAGTTAACAACAACAATTGCATTCATTTTATGTTTCAGGTTCAGGGGGAGG
TGTGGGAGGTTTTTTAAAGCAAGTAAAACCTCTACAAATGTGGTATGGCTGATTATGATCCGGCTGCCTC
GCGCGTTTCGGTGATGACGGTGAAAACCTCTGACACATGCAGCTCCCGGAGACGGTCACAGCTTGTCTGT
AAGCGGATGCCGGGAGCAGACAAGCCCGTCAGGGCGCGTCAGCGGGTGTTGGCGGGTGTCGGGGCGCAGC
CATGAGGTCGACTCTAGAGGATCGATCCCCGCCCCGGACGAACTAAACCTGACTACGACATCTCTGCCCC
TTCTTCGCGGGGCAGTGCATGTAATCCCTTCAGTTGGTTGGTACAACTTGCCAACTGGGCCCTGTTCCAC
ATGTGACACGGGGGGGGACCAAACACAAAGGGGTTCTCTGACTGTAGTTGACATCCTTATAAATGGATGT
GCACATTTGCCAACACTGAGTGGCTTTCATCCTGGAGCAGACTTTGCAGTCTGTGGACTGCAACACAACA
TTGCCTTTATGTGTAACTCTTGGCTGAAGCTCTTACACCAATGCTGGGGGACATGTACCTCCCAGGGGCC
CAGGAAGACTACGGGAGGCTACACCAACGTCAATCAGAGGGGCCTGTGTAGCTACCGATAAGCGGACCCT
CAAGAGGGCATTAGCAATAGTGTTTATAAGGCCCCCTTGTTAACCCTAAACGGGTAGCATATGCTTCCCG
GGTAGTAGTATATACTATCCAGACTAACCCTAATTCAATAGCATATGTTACCCAACGGGAAGCATATGCT
ATCGAATTAGGGTTAGTAAAAGGGTCCTAAGGAACAGCGATATCTCCCACCCCATGAGCTGTCACGGTTT
TATTTACATGGGGTCAGGATTCCACGAGGGTAGTGAACCATTTTAGTCACAAGGGCAGTGGCTGAAGATC
AAGGAGCGGGCAGTGAACTCTCCTGAATCTTCGCCTGCTTCTTCATTCTCCTTCGTTTAGCTAATAGAAT
AACTGCTGAGTTGTGAACAGTAAGGTGTATGTGAGGTGCTCGAAAACAAGGTTTCAGGTGACGCCCCCAG
AATAAAATTTGGACGGGGGGTTCAGTGGTGGCATTGTGCTATGACACCAATATAACCCTCACAAACCCCT
TGGGCAATAAATACTAGTGTAGGAATGAAACATTCTGAATATCTTTAACAATAGAAATCCATGGGGTGGG
GACAAGCCGTAAAGACTGGATGTCCATCTCACACGAATTTATGGCTATGGGCAACACATAATCCTAGTGC
AATATGATACTGGGGTTATTAAGATGTGTCCCAGGCAGGGACCAAGACAGGTGAACCATGTTGTTACACT
CTATTTGTAACAAGGGGAAAGAGAGTGGACGCCGACAGCAGCGGACTCCACTGGTTGTCTCTAACACCCC
CGAAAATTAAACGGGGCTCCACGCCAATGGGGCCCATAAACAAAGACAAGTGGCCACTCTTTTTTTTGAA
ATTGTGGAGTGGGGGCACGCGTCAGCCCCCACACGCCGCCCTGCGGTTTTGGACTGTAAAATAAGGGTGT
AATAACTTGGCTGATTGTAACCCCGCTAACCACTGCGGTCAAACCACTTGCCCACAAAACCACTAATGGC
ACCCCGGGGAATACCTGCATAAGTAGGTGGGCGGGCCAAGATAGGGGCGCGATTGCTGCGATCTGGAGGA
CAAATTACACACACTTGCGCCTGAGCGCCAAGCACAGGGTTGTTGGTCCTCATATTCACGAGGTCGCTGA
GAGCACGGTGGGCTAATGTTGCCATGGGTAGCATATACTACCCAAATATCTGGATAGCATATGCTATCCT
AATCTATATCTGGGTAGCATAGGCTATCCTAATCTATATCTGGGTAGCATATGCTATCCTAATCTATATC
TGGGTAGTATATGCTATCCTAATTTATATCTGGGTAGCATAGGCTATCCTAATCTATATCTGGGTAGCAT
ATGCTATCCTAATCTATATCTGGGTAGTATATGCTATCCTAATCTGTATCCGGGTAGCATATGCTATCCT
AATAGAGATTAGGGTAGTATATGCTATCCTAATTTATATCTGGGTAGCATATACTACCCAAATATCTGGA
TAGCATATGCTATCCTAATCTATATCTGGGTAGCATATGCTATCCTAATCTATATCTGGGTAGCATAGGC
TATCCTAATCTATATCTGGGTAGCATATGCTATCCTAATCTATATCTGGGTAGTATATGCTATCCTAATT
TATATCTGGGTAGCATAGGCTATCCTAATCTATATCTGGGTAGCATATGCTATCCTAATCTATATCTGGG
TAGTATATGCTATCCTAATCTGTATCCGGGTAGCATATGCTATCCTCATGCATATACAGTCAGCATATGA
TACCCAGTAGTAGAGTGGGAGTGCTATCCTTTGCATATGCCGCCACCTCCCAAGGGGGCGTGAATTTTCG
CTGCTTGTCCTTTTCCTGCTGGTTGCTCCCATTCTTAGGTGAATTTAAGGAGGCCAGGCTAAAGCCGTCG
CATGTCTGATTGCTCACCAGGTAAATGTCGCTAATGTTTTCCAACGCGAGAAGGTGTTGAGCGCGGAGCT
GAGTGACGTGACAACATGGGTATGCCCAATTGCCCCATGTTGGGAGGACGAAAATGGTGACAAGACAGAT
GGCCAGAAATACACCAACAGCACGCATGATGTCTACTGGGGATTTATTCTTTAGTGCGGGGGAATACACG
GCTTTTAATACGATTGAGGGCGTCTCCTAACAAGTTACATCACTCCTGCCCTTCCTCACCCTCATCTCCA
TCACCTCCTTCATCTCCGTCATCTCCGTCATCACCCTCCGCGGCAGCCCCTTCCACCATAGGTGGAAACC
AGGGAGGCAAATCTACTCCATCGTCAAAGCTGCACACAGTCACCCTGATATTGCAGGTAGGAGCGGGCTT
TGTCATAACAAGGTCCTTAATCGCATCCTTCAAAACCTCAGCAAATATATGAGTTTGTAAAAAGACCATG
AAATAACAGACAATGGACTCCCTTAGCGGGCCAGGTTGTGGGCCGGGTCCAGGGGCCATTCCAAAGGGGA
GACGACTCAATGGTGTAAGACGACATTGTGGAATAGCAAGGGCAGTTCCTCGCCTTAGGTTGTAAAGGGA
GGTCTTACTACCTCCATATACGAACACACCGGCGACCCAAGTTCCTTCGTCGGTAGTCCTTTCTACGTGA
CTCCTAGCCAGGAGAGCTCTTAAACCTTCTGCAATGTTCTCAAATTTCGGGTTGGAACCTCCTTGACCAC
GATGCTTTCCAAACCACCCTCCTTTTTTGCGCCTGCCTCCATCACCCTGACCCCGGGGTCCAGTGCTTGG
GCCTTCTCCTGGGTCATCTGCGGGGCCCTGCTCTATCGCTCCCGGGGGCACGTCAGGCTCACCATCTGGG
CCACCTTCTTGGTGGTATTCAAAATAATCGGCTTCCCCTACAGGGTGGAAAAATGGCCTTCTACCTGGAG
GGGGCCTGCGCGGTGGAGACCCGGATGATGATGACTGACTACTGGGACTCCTGGGCCTCTTTTCTCCACG
TCCACGACCTCTCCCCCTGGCTCTTTCACGACTTCCCCCCCTGGCTCTTTCACGTCCTCTACCCCGGCGG
CCTCCACTACCTCCTCGACCCCGGCCTCCACTACCTCCTCGACCCCGGCCTCCACTGCCTCCTCGACCCC
GGCCTCCACCTCCTGCTCCTGCCCCTCCTGCTCCTGCCCCTCCTCCTGCTCCTGCCCCTCCTGCCCCTCC
TGCTCCTGCCCCTCCTGCCCCTCCTGCTCCTGCCCCTCCTGCCCCTCCTGCTCCTGCCCCTCCTGCCCCT
CCTCCTGCTCCTGCCCCTCCTGCCCCTCCTCCTGCTCCTGCCCCTCCTGCCCCTCCTGCTCCTGCCCCTC
CTGCCCCTCCTGCTCCTGCCCCTCCTGCCCCTCCTGCTCCTGCCCCTCCTGCTCCTGCCCCTCCTGCTCC
TGCCCCTCCTGCTCCTGCCCCTCCTGCCCCTCCTGCCCCTCCTCCTGCTCCTGCCCCTCCTGCTCCTGCC
CCTCCTGCCCCTCCTGCCCCTCCTGCTCCTGCCCCTCCTCCTGCTCCTGCCCCTCCTGCCCCTCCTGCCC
CTCCTCCTGCTCCTGCCCCTCCTGCCCCTCCTCCTGCTCCTGCCCCTCCTCCTGCTCCTGCCCCTCCTGC
CCCTCCTGCCCCTCCTCCTGCTCCTGCCCCTCCTGCCCCTCCTCCTGCTCCTGCCCCTCCTCCTGCTCCT
GCCCCTCCTGCCCCTCCTGCCCCTCCTCCTGCTCCTGCCCCTCCTCCTGCTCCTGCCCCTCCTGCCCCTC
CTGCCCCTCCTGCCCCTCCTCCTGCTCCTGCCCCTCCTCCTGCTCCTGCCCCTCCTGCTCCTGCCCCTCC
CGCTCCTGCTCCTGCTCCTGTTCCACCGTGGGTCCCTTTGCAGCCAATGCAACTTGGACGTTTTTGGGGT
CTCCGGACACCATCTCTATGTCTTGGCCCTGATCCTGAGCCGCCCGGGGCTCCTGGTCTTCCGCCTCCTC
GTCCTCGTCCTCTTCCCCGTCCTCGTCCATGGTTATCACCCCCTCTTCTTTGAGGTCCACTGCCGCCGGA
GCCTTCTGGTCCAGATGTGTCTCCCTTCTCTCCTAGGCCATTTCCAGGTCCTGTACCTGGCCCCTCGTCA
GACATGATTCACACTAAAAGAGATCAATAGACATCTTTATTAGACGACGCTCAGTGAATACAGGGAGTGC
AGACTCCTGCCCCCTCCAACAGCCCCCCCACCCTCATCCCCTTCATGGTCGCTGTCAGACAGATCCAGGT
CTGAAAATTCCCCATCCTCCGAACCATCCTCGTCCTCATCACCAATTACTCGCAGCCCGGAAAACTCCCG
CTGAACATCCTCAAGATTTGCGTCCTGAGCCTCAAGCCAGGCCTCAAATTCCTCGTCCCCCTTTTTGCTG
GACGGTAGGGATGGGGATTCTCGGGACCCCTCCTCTTCCTCTTCAAGGTCACCAGACAGAGATGCTACTG
GGGCAACGGAAGAAAAGCTGGGTGCGGCCTGTGAGGATCAGCTTATCGATGATAAGCTGTCAAACATGAG
AATTCTTGAAGACGAAAGGGCCTCGTGATACGCCTATTTTTATAGGTTAATGTCATGATAATAATGGTTT
CTTAGACGTCAGGTGGCACTTTTCGGGGAAATGTGCGCGGAACCCCTATTTGTTTATTTTTCTAAATACA
TTCAAATATGTATCCGCTCATGAGACAATAACCCTGATAAATGCTTCAATAATATTGAAAAAGGAAGAGT
ATGAGTATTCAACATTTCCGTGTCGCCCTTATTCCCTTTTTTGCGGCATTTTGCCTTCCTGTTTTTGCTC
ACCCAGAAACGCTGGTGAAAGTAAAAGATGCTGAAGATCAGTTGGGTGCACGAGTGGGTTACATCGAACT
GGATCTCAACAGCGGTAAGATCCTTGAGAGTTTTCGCCCCGAAGAACGTTTTCCAATGATGAGCACTTTT
AAAGTTCTGCTATGTGGCGCGGTATTATCCCGTGTTGACGCCGGGCAAGAGCAACTCGGTCGCCGCATAC
ACTATTCTCAGAATGACTTGGTTGAGTACTCACCAGTCACAGAAAAGCATCTTACGGATGGCATGACAGT
AAGAGAATTATGCAGTGCTGCCATAACCATGAGTGATAACACTGCGGCCAACTTACTTCTGACAACGATC
GGAGGACCGAAGGAGCTAACCGCTTTTTTGCACAACATGGGGGATCATGTAACTCGCCTTGATCGTTGGG
AACCGGAGCTGAATGAAGCCATACCAAACGACGAGCGTGACACCACGATGCCTGCAGCAATGGCAACAAC
GTTGCGCAAACTATTAACTGGCGAACTACTTACTCTAGCTTCCCGGCAACAATTAATAGACTGGATGGAG
GCGGATAAAGTTGCAGGACCACTTCTGCGCTCGGCCCTTCCGGCTGGCTGGTTTATTGCTGATAAATCTG
GAGCCGGTGAGCGTGGGTCTCGCGGTATCATTGCAGCACTGGGGCCAGATGGTAAGCCCTCCCGTATCGT
AGTTATCTACACGACGGGGAGTCAGGCAACTATGGATGAACGAAATAGACAGATCGCTGAGATAGGTGCC
TCACTGATTAAGCATTGGTAACTGTCAGACCAAGTTTACTCATATATACTTTAGATTGATTTAAAACTTC
ATTTTTAATTTAAAAGGATCTAGGTGAAGATCCTTTTTGATAATCTCATGACCAAAATCCCTTAACGTGA
GTTTTCGTTCCACTGAGCGTCAGACCCCGTAGAAAAGATCAAAGGATCTTCTTGAGATCCTTTTTTTCTG
CGCGTAATCTGCTGCTTGCAAACAAAAAAACCACCGCTACCAGCGGTGGTTTGTTTGCCGGATCAAGAGC
TACCAACTCTTTTTCCGAAGGTAACTGGCTTCAGCAGAGCGCAGATACCAAATACTGTCCTTCTAGTGTA
GCCGTAGTTAGGCCACCACTTCAAGAACTCTGTAGCACCGCCTACATACCTCGCTCTGCTAATCCTGTTA
CCAGTGGCTGCTGCCAGTGGCGATAAGTCGTGTCTTACCGGGTTGGACTCAAGACGATAGTTACCGGATA
AGGCGCAGCGGTCGGGCTGAACGGGGGGTTCGTGCACACAGCCCAGCTTGGAGCGAACGACCTACACCGA
ACTGAGATACCTACAGCGTGAGCTATGAGAAAGCGCCACGCTTCCCGAAGGGAGAAAGGCGGACAGGTAT
CCGGTAAGCGGCAGGGTCGGAACAGGAGAGCGCACGAGGGAGCTTCCAGGGGGAAACGCCTGGTATCTTT
ATAGTCCTGTCGGGTTTCGCCACCTCTGACTTGAGCGTCGATTTTTGTGATGCTCGTCAGGGGGGCGGAG
CCTATGGAAAAACGCCAGCAACGCGGCCTTTTTACGGTTCCTGGCCTTTTGCTGGCCTTGAAGCTGTCCC
TGATGGTCGTCATCTACCTGCCTGGACAGCATGGCCTGCAACGCGGGCATCCCGATGCCGCCGGAAGCGA
GAAGAATCATAATGGGGAAGGCCATCCAGCCTCGCGTCGCGAACGCCAGCAAGACGTAGCCCAGCGCGTC
GGCCCCGAGATGCGCCGCGTGCGGCTGCTGGAGATGGCGGACGCGATGGATATGTTCTGCCAAGGGTTGG
TTTGCGCATTCACAGTTCTCCGCAAGAATTGATTGGCTCCAATTCTTGGAGTGGTGAATCCGTTAGCGAG
GTGCCGCCCTGCTTCATCCCCGTGGCCCGTTGCTCGCGTTTGCTGGCGGTGTCCCCGGAAGAAATATATT
TGCATGTCTTTAGTTCTATGATGACACAAACCCCGCCCAGCGTCTTGTCATTGGCGAATTCGAACACGCA
GATGCAGTCGGGGCGGCGCGGTCCGAGGTCCACTTCGCATATTAAGGTGACGCGTGTGGCCTCGAACACC
GAGCGACCCTGCAGCGACCCGCTTAACAGCGTCAACAGCGTGCCGCAGATCCCGGGGGGCAATGAGATAT
GAAAAAGCCTGAACTCACCGCGACGTCTGTCGAGAAGTTTCTGATCGAAAAGTTCGACAGCGTCTCCGAC
CTGATGCAGCTCTCGGAGGGCGAAGAATCTCGTGCTTTCAGCTTCGATGTAGGAGGGCGTGGATATGTCC
TGCGGGTAAATAGCTGCGCCGATGGTTTCTACAAAGATCGTTATGTTTATCGGCACTTTGCATCGGCCGC
GCTCCCGATTCCGGAAGTGCTTGACATTGGGGAATTCAGCGAGAGCCTGACCTATTGCATCTCCCGCCGT
GCACAGGGTGTCACGTTGCAAGACCTGCCTGAAACCGAACTGCCCGCTGTTCTGCAGCCGGTCGCGGAGG
CCATGGATGCGATCGCTGCGGCCGATCTTAGCCAGACGAGCGGGTTCGGCCCATTCGGACCGCAAGGAAT
CGGTCAATACACTACATGGCGTGATTTCATATGCGCGATTGCTGATCCCCATGTGTATCACTGGCAAACT
GTGATGGACGACACCGTCAGTGCGTCCGTCGCGCAGGCTCTCGATGAGCTGATGCTTTGGGCCGAGGACT
GCCCCGAAGTCCGGCACCTCGTGCACGCGGATTTCGGCTCCAACAATGTCCTGACGGACAATGGCCGCAT
AACAGCGGTCATTGACTGGAGCGAGGCGATGTTCGGGGATTCCCAATACGAGGTCGCCAACATCTTCTTC
TGGAGGCCGTGGTTGGCTTGTATGGAGCAGCAGACGCGCTACTTCGAGCGGAGGCATCCGGAGCTTGCAG
GATCGCCGCGGCTCCGGGCGTATATGCTCCGCATTGGTCTTGACCAACTCTATCAGAGCTTGGTTGACGG
CAATTTCGATGATGCAGCTTGGGCGCAGGGTCGATGCGACGCAATCGTCCGATCCGGAGCCGGGACTGTC
GGGCGTACACAAATCGCCCGCAGAAGCGCGGCCGTCTGGACCGATGGCTGTGTAGAAGTACTCGCCGATA
GTGGAAACCGACGCCCCAGCACTCGTCCGGATCGGGAGATGGGGGAGGCTAACTGAAACACGGAAGGAGA
CAATACCGGAAGGAACCCGCGCTATGACGGCAATAAAAAGACAGAATAAAACGCACGGGTGTTGGGTCGT
TTGTTCATAAACGCGGGGTTCGGTCCCAGGGCTGGCACTCTGTCGATACCCCACCGAGACCCCATTGGGG
CCAATACGCCCGCGTTTCTTCCTTTTCCCCACCCCACCCCCCAAGTTCGGGTGAAGGCCCAGGGCTCGCA
GCCAACGTCGGGGCGGCAGGCCCTGCCATAGCCACTGGCCCCGTGGGTTAGGGACGGGGTCCCCCATGGG
GAATGGTTTATGGTTCGTGGGGGTTATTATTTTGGGCGTTGCGTGGGGTCAGGTCCACGACTGGACTGAG
CAGACAGACCCATGGTTTTTGGATGGCCTGGGCATGGACCGCATGTACTGGCGCGACACGAACACCGGGC
GTCTGTGGCTGCCAAACACCCCCGACCCCCAAAAACCACCGCGCGGATTTCTGGCGTGCCAAGCTAGTCG
ACCAATTCTCATGTTTGACAGCTTATCATCGCAGATCCGGGCAACGTTGTTGCCATTGCTGCAGGCGCAG
AACTGGTAGGTATGGAAGATCTATACATTGAATCAATATTGGCAATTAGCCATATTAGTCATTGGTTATA
TAGCATAAATCAATATTGGCTATTGGCCATTGCATACGTTGTATCTATATCATAATATGTACATTTATAT
TGGCTCATGTCCAATATGACCGCCATGTTGACATTGATTATTGACTAGTTATTAATAGTAATCAATTACG
GGGTCATTAGTTCATAGCCCATATATGGAGTTCCGCGTTACATAACTTACGGTAAATGGCCCGCCTGGCT
GACCGCCCAACGACCCCCGCCCATTGACGTCAATAATGACGTATGTTCCCATAGTAACGCCAATAGGGAC
TTTCCATTGACGTCAATGGGTGGAGTATTTACGGTAAACTGCCCACTTGGCAGTACATCAAGTGTATCAT
ATGCCAAGTCCGCCCCCTATTGACGTCAATGACGGTAAATGGCCCGCCTGGCATTATGCCCAGTACATGA
CCTTACGGGACTTTCCTACTTGGCAGTACATCTACGTATTAGTCATCGCTATTACCATGGTGATGCGGTT
TTGGCAGTACACCAATGGGCGTGGATAGCGGTTTGACTCACGGGGATTTCCAAGTCTCCACCCCATTGAC
GTCAATGGGAGTTTGTTTTGGCACCAAAATCAACGGGACTTTCCAAAATGTCGTAATAACCCCGCCCCGT
TGACGCAAATGGGCGGTAGGCGTGTACGGTGGGAGGTCTATATAAGCAGAGCTCGTTTAGTGAACCGTCA
GATCTCTAGAAGCTGGGTACCAGCTGCTAGC
