>Addgene plasmid #123257 | pCEP4-AD8gp160-754* | addgene partial sequence | sequence record 240437 | Addgene Partial NGS Result
TCTCCGGACACCATCTCTATGTCTTGGCCCTGATCCTGAGCCGCCCGGGGCTCCTGGTCTTCCGCCTCCT
CGTCCTCGTCCTCTTCCCCGTCCTCGTCCATGGTTATCACCCCCTCTTCTTTGAGGTCCACTGCCGCCGG
AGCCTTCTGGTCCAGATGTGTCTCCCTTCTCTCCTAGGCCATTTCCAGGTCCTGTACCTGGCCCCTCGTC
AGACATGATTCACACTAAAAGAGATCAATAGACATCTTTATTAGACGACGCTCAGTGAATACAGGGAGTG
CAGACTCCTGCCCCCTCCAACAGCCCCCCCACCCTCATCCCCTTCATGGTCGCTGTCAGACAGATCCAGG
TCTGAAAATTCCCCATCCTCCGAACCATCCTCGTCCTCATCACCAATTACTCGCAGCCCGGAAAACTCCC
GCTGAACATCCTCAAGATTTGCGTCCTGAGCCTCAAGCCAGGCCTCAAATTCCTCGTCCCCCTTTTTGCT
GGACGGTAGGGATGGGGATTCTCGGGACCCCTCCTCTTCCTCTTCAAGGTCACCAGACAGAGATGCTACT
GGGGCAACGGAAGAAAAGCTGGGTGCGGCCTGTGAGGATCAGCTTATCGATGATAAGCTGTCAAACATGA
GAATTCTTGAAGACGAAAGGGCCTCGTGATACGCCTATTTTTATAGGTTAATGTCATGATAATAATGGTT
TCTTAGACGTCAGGTGGCACTTTTCGGGGAAATGTGCGCGGAACCCCTATTTGTTTATTTTTCTAAATAC
ATTCAAATATGTATCCGCTCATGAGACAATAACCCTGATAAATGCTTCAATAATATTGAAAAAGGAAGAG
TATGAGTATTCAACATTTCCGTGTCGCCCTTATTCCCTTTTTTGCGGCATTTTGCCTTCCTGTTTTTGCT
CACCCAGAAACGCTGGTGAAAGTAAAAGATGCTGAAGATCAGTTGGGTGCACGAGTGGGTTACATCGAAC
TGGATCTCAACAGCGGTAAGATCCTTGAGAGTTTTCGCCCCGAAGAACGTTTTCCAATGATGAGCACTTT
TAAAGTTCTGCTATGTGGCGCGGTATTATCCCGTGTTGACGCCGGGCAAGAGCAACTCGGTCGCCGCATA
CACTATTCTCAGAATGACTTGGTTGAGTACTCACCAGTCACAGAAAAGCATCTTACGGATGGCATGACAG
TAAGAGAATTATGCAGTGCTGCCATAACCATGAGTGATAACACTGCGGCCAACTTACTTCTGACAACGAT
CGGAGGACCGAAGGAGCTAACCGCTTTTTTGCACAACATGGGGGATCATGTAACTCGCCTTGATCGTTGG
GAACCGGAGCTGAATGAAGCCATACCAAACGACGAGCGTGACACCACGATGCCTGCAGCAATGGCAACAA
CGTTGCGCAAACTATTAACTGGCGAACTACTTACTCTAGCTTCCCGGCAACAATTAATAGACTGGATGGA
GGCGGATAAAGTTGCAGGACCACTTCTGCGCTCGGCCCTTCCGGCTGGCTGGTTTATTGCTGATAAATCT
GGAGCCGGTGAGCGTGGGTCTCGCGGTATCATTGCAGCACTGGGGCCAGATGGTAAGCCCTCCCGTATCG
TAGTTATCTACACGACGGGGAGTCAGGCAACTATGGATGAACGAAATAGACAGATCGCTGAGATAGGTGC
CTCACTGATTAAGCATTGGTAACTGTCAGACCAAGTTTACTCATATATACTTTAGATTGATTTAAAACTT
CATTTTTAATTTAAAAGGATCTAGGTGAAGATCCTTTTTGATAATCTCATGACCAAAATCCCTTAACGTG
AGTTTTCGTTCCACTGAGCGTCAGACCCCGTAGAAAAGATCAAAGGATCTTCTTGAGATCCTTTTTTTCT
GCGCGTAATCTGCTGCTTGCAAACAAAAAAACCACCGCTACCAGCGGTGGTTTGTTTGCCGGATCAAGAG
CTACCAACTCTTTTTCCGAAGGTAACTGGCTTCAGCAGAGCGCAGATACCAAATACTGTCCTTCTAGTGT
AGCCGTAGTTAGGCCACCACTTCAAGAACTCTGTAGCACCGCCTACATACCTCGCTCTGCTAATCCTGTT
ACCAGTGGCTGCTGCCAGTGGCGATAAGTCGTGTCTTACCGGGTTGGACTCAAGACGATAGTTACCGGAT
AAGGCGCAGCGGTCGGGCTGAACGGGGGGTTCGTGCACACAGCCCAGCTTGGAGCGAACGACCTACACCG
AACTGAGATACCTACAGCGTGAGCTATGAGAAAGCGCCACGCTTCCCGAAGGGAGAAAGGCGGACAGGTA
TCCGGTAAGCGGCAGGGTCGGAACAGGAGAGCGCACGAGGGAGCTTCCAGGGGGAAACGCCTGGTATCTT
TATAGTCCTGTCGGGTTTCGCCACCTCTGACTTGAGCGTCGATTTTTGTGATGCTCGTCAGGGGGGCGGA
GCCTATGGAAAAACGCCAGCAACGCGGCCTTTTTACGGTTCCTGGCCTTTTGCTGGCCTTGAAGCTGTCC
CTGATGGTCGTCATCTACCTGCCTGGACAGCATGGCCTGCAACGCGGGCATCCCGATGCCGCCGGAAGCG
AGAAGAATCATAATGGGGAAGGCCATCCAGCCTCGCGTCGCGAACGCCAGCAAGACGTAGCCCAGCGCGT
CGGCCCCGAGATGCGCCGCGTGCGGCTGCTGGAGATGGCGGACGCGATGGATATGTTCTGCCAAGGGTTG
GTTTGCGCATTCACAGTTCTCCGCAAGAATTGATTGGCTCCAATTCTTGGAGTGGTGAATCCGTTAGCGA
GGTGCCGCCCTGCTTCATCCCCGTGGCCCGTTGCTCGCGTTTGCTGGCGGTGTCCCCGGAAGAAATATAT
TTGCATGTCTTTAGTTCTATGATGACACAAACCCCGCCCAGCGTCTTGTCATTGGCGAATTCGAACACGC
AGATGCAGTCGGGGCGGCGCGGTCCGAGGTCCACTTCGCATATTAAGGTGACGCGTGTGGCCTCGAACAC
CGAGCGACCCTGCAGCGACCCGCTTAACAGCGTCAACAGCGTGCCGCAGATCCCGGGGGGCAATGAGATA
TGAAAAAGCCTGAACTCACCGCGACGTCTGTCGAGAAGTTTCTGATCGAAAAGTTCGACAGCGTCTCCGA
CCTGATGCAGCTCTCGGAGGGCGAAGAATCTCGTGCTTTCAGCTTCGATGTAGGAGGGCGTGGATATGTC
CTGCGGGTAAATAGCTGCGCCGATGGTTTCTACAAAGATCGTTATGTTTATCGGCACTTTGCATCGGCCG
CGCTCCCGATTCCGGAAGTGCTTGACATTGGGGAATTCAGCGAGAGCCTGACCTATTGCATCTCCCGCCG
TGCACAGGGTGTCACGTTGCAAGACCTGCCTGAAACCGAACTGCCCGCTGTTCTGCAGCCGGTCGCGGAG
GCCATGGATGCGATCGCTGCGGCCGATCTTAGCCAGACGAGCGGGTTCGGCCCATTCGGACCGCAAGGAA
TCGGTCAATACACTACATGGCGTGATTTCATATGCGCGATTGCTGATCCCCATGTGTATCACTGGCAAAC
TGTGATGGACGACACCGTCAGTGCGTCCGTCGCGCAGGCTCTCGATGAGCTGATGCTTTGGGCCGAGGAC
TGCCCCGAAGTCCGGCACCTCGTGCACGCGGATTTCGGCTCCAACAATGTCCTGACGGACAATGGCCGCA
TAACAGCGGTCATTGACTGGAGCGAGGCGATGTTCGGGGATTCCCAATACGAGGTCGCCAACATCTTCTT
CTGGAGGCCGTGGTTGGCTTGTATGGAGCAGCAGACGCGCTACTTCGAGCGGAGGCATCCGGAGCTTGCA
GGATCGCCGCGGCTCCGGGCGTATATGCTCCGCATTGGTCTTGACCAACTCTATCAGAGCTTGGTTGACG
GCAATTTCGATGATGCAGCTTGGGCGCAGGGTCGATGCGACGCAATCGTCCGATCCGGAGCCGGGACTGT
CGGGCGTACACAAATCGCCCGCAGAAGCGCGGCCGTCTGGACCGATGGCTGTGTAGAAGTACTCGCCGAT
AGTGGAAACCGACGCCCCAGCACTCGTCCGGATCGGGAGATGGGGGAGGCTAACTGAAACACGGAAGGAG
ACAATACCGGAAGGAACCCGCGCTATGACGGCAATAAAAAGACAGAATAAAACGCACGGGTGTTGGGTCG
TTTGTTCATAAACGCGGGGTTCGGTCCCAGGGCTGGCACTCTGTCGATACCCCACCGAGACCCCATTGGG
GCCAATACGCCCGCGTTTCTTCCTTTTCCCCACCCCACCCCCCAAGTTCGGGTGAAGGCCCAGGGCTCGC
AGCCAACGTCGGGGCGGCAGGCCCTGCCATAGCCACTGGCCCCGTGGGTTAGGGACGGGGTCCCCCATGG
GGAATGGTTTATGGTTCGTGGGGGTTATTATTTTGGGCGTTGCGTGGGGTCAGGTCCACGACTGGACTGA
GCAGACAGACCCATGGTTTTTGGATGGCCTGGGCATGGACCGCATGTACTGGCGCGACACGAACACCGGG
CGTCTGTGGCTGCCAAACACCCCCGACCCCCAAAAACCACCGCGCGGATTTCTGGCGTGCCAAGCTAGTC
GACCAATTCTCATGTTTGACAGCTTATCATCGCAGATCCGGGCAACGTTGTTGCCATTGCTGCAGGCGCA
GAACTGGTAGGTATGGAAGATCTATACATTGAATCAATATTGGCAATTAGCCATATTAGTCATTGGTTAT
ATAGCATAAATCAATATTGGCTATTGGCCATTGCATACGTTGTATCTATATCATAATATGTACATTTATA
TTGGCTCATGTCCAATATGACCGCCATGTTGACATTGATTATTGACTAGTTATTAATAGTAATCAATTAC
GGGGTCATTAGTTCATAGCCCATATATGGAGTTCCGCGTTACATAACTTACGGTAAATGGCCCGCCTGGC
TGACCGCCCAACGACCCCCGCCCATTGACGTCAATAATGACGTATGTTCCCATAGTAACGCCAATAGGGA
CTTTCCATTGACGTCAATGGGTGGAGTATTTACGGTAAACTGCCCACTTGGCAGTACATCAAGTGTATCA
TATGCCAAGTCCGCCCCCTATTGACGTCAATGACGGTAAATGGCCCGCCTGGCATTATGCCCAGTACATG
ACCTTACGGGACTTTCCTACTTGGCAGTACATCTACGTATTAGTCATCGCTATTACCATGGTGATGCGGT
TTTGGCAGTACACCAATGGGCGTGGATAGCGGTTTGACTCACGGGGATTTCCAAGTCTCCACCCCATTGA
CGTCAATGGGAGTTTGTTTTGGCACCAAAATCAACGGGACTTTCCAAAATGTCGTAATAACCCCGCCCCG
TTGACGCAAATGGGCGGTAGGCGTGTACGGTGGGAGGTCTATATAAGCAGAGCTCGTTTAGTGAACCGTC
AGATCTCTAGAAGCTGGGTACCAGCTGCTAGCGCCACCATGCCAATGGGTTCACTGCAACCACTTGCGAC
GCTGTACCTCTTGGGCATGCTGGTGGCATCCGTTCTGGCAGTTGAGAATCTCTGGGTCACTGTTTACTAC
GGCGTGCCCGTATGGAAGGAAGCCACGACGACATTGTTCTGTGCGAGCGATGCGAAGGCATACGACACTG
AGGTCCACAATGTCTGGGCAACACACGCGTGCGTCCCTACCGACCCCAATCCCCAGGAAGTGGTCCTTGA
AAATGTCACTGAGAATTTTAATATGTGGAAGAATAATATGGTTGAGCAGATGCATGAGGACATCATTTCT
CTGTGGGATCAGTCCCTCAAACCTTGTGTCAAGTTGACGCCTCTGTGTGTAACCCTCAACTGCACCGATT
TGAGGAATGTAACCAATATCAACAATTCTAGTGAAGGTATGAGGGGAGAGATCAAAAACTGCTCCTTCAA
CATAACCACCTCCATTCGAGACAAGGTAAAAAAGGATTACGCTCTCTTTTATAGATTGGACGTGGTACCC
ATTGACAATGATAACACCAGTTATAGGCTGATAAACTGTAATACCTCAACGATTACACAAGCTTGTCCTA
AAGTATCATTCGAACCCATTCCGATCCATTACTGTACGCCGGCCGGTTTCGCCATCCTTAAATGTAAGGA
TAAGAAATTCAATGGTACTGGCCCGTGCAAAAATGTATCTACGGTCCAGTGTACACACGGCATAAGACCC
GTAGTATCTACGCAACTCCTGCTTAACGGGAGCCTGGCCGAAGAGGAAGTTGTAATCAGAAGTAGTAACT
TCACTGATAATGCCAAGAACATCATTGTGCAGTTGAAAGAGTCAGTCGAGATCAACTGTACCAGGCCGAA
CAATAATACACGAAAGTCAATACACATAGGGCCCGGAAGGGCATTCTACACCACTGGGGATATAATCGGA
GATATACGCCAAGCGCATTGCAATATCAGTAGGACCAAGTGGAACAATACGCTGAACCAAATCGCTACAA
AGCTTAAGGAACAATTTGGGAATAACAAGACAATAGTATTTAATCAATCATCTGGGGGCGACCCGGAGAT
AGTCATGCATTCATTTAATTGCGGCGGAGAATTTTTTTATTGTAATTCCACACAGCTTTTTAATAGCACA
TGGAATTTCAACGGAACATGGAATCTGACACAGTCCAATGGTACGGAGGGGAATGACACAATTACCCTTC
CCTGTCGCATTAAACAGATAATTAATATGTGGCAAGAAGTCGGAAAGGCGATGTATGCTCCTCCTATTCG
AGGGCAGATAAGGTGCTCATCAAATATCACCGGCCTCATACTGACTCGGGACGGCGGAAATAATCACAAC
AATGACACTGAGACATTTCGCCCAGGTGGAGGTGATATGCGGGATAACTGGCGCTCCGAATTGTACAAGT
ACAAAGTTGTCAAGATTGAGCCACTCGGAGTGGCCCCGACAAAGGCTAAGAGGCGGGTCGTACAAAGGGA
GAAACGCGCGGTAGGAACCATTGGAGCCATGTTCTTGGGTTTCTTGGGCGCAGCGGGATCCACCATGGGG
GCGGCCTCTATCACACTGACCGTGCAGGCAAGACTCCTCTTGAGCGGCATCGTGCAACAGCAAAACAATC
TCTTGCGCGCTATTGAGGCTCAACAGCACCTGCTTCAACTTACCGTATGGGGCATCAAACAATTGCAGGC
TCGGGTCTTGGCTGTCGAGAGGTATTTGCGGGATCAGCAACTTTTGGGTATCTGGGGTTGTTCCGGGAAG
CTCATCTGCACAACGGCTGTCCCATGGAATGCCAGTTGGTCCAACAAGACCCTGGACATGATCTGGAATA
ACATGACTTGGATGGAGTGGGAGAGAGAAATCGACAACTACACGGGACTCATCTATACCTTGATTGAGGA
GTCTCAGAACCAACAAGAGAAGAACGAGCAGGAACTGCTGGAGTTGGACAAGTGGGCCAGTCTGTGGAAT
TGGTTCGATATAACCAACTGGCTTTGGTACATCAAAATATTTATAATGATCGTTGGTGGTCTGATTGGTC
TTAGGATTGTTTTCACCGTCCTGAGCATTGTCAACCGCGTGAGGCAGGGTTATTCTCCCCTTTCCTTTCA
AACTCACTTGCCCGCCCCTAGGGGGCCAGACCGCCCTGAGGGGATTGAAGAGGAGGGCGGCGACCGCGAC
CGAGATAGGAGTGTGCGGCTCGTGGATGGGTTTCTGTGATAACTCGAGGCCGGCAAGGCCGGATCCAGAC
ATGATAAGATACATTGATGAGTTTGGACAAACCACAACTAGAATGCAGTGAAAAAAATGCTTTATTTGTG
AAATTTGTGATGCTATTGCTTTATTTGTAACCATTATAAGCTGCAATAAACAAGTTAACAACAACAATTG
CATTCATTTTATGTTTCAGGTTCAGGGGGAGGTGTGGGAGGTTTTTTAAAGCAAGTAAAACCTCTACAAA
TGTGGTATGGCTGATTATGATCCGGCTGCCTCGCGCGTTTCGGTGATGACGGTGAAAACCTCTGACACAT
GCAGCTCCCGGAGACGGTCACAGCTTGTCTGTAAGCGGATGCCGGGAGCAGACAAGCCCGTCAGGGCGCG
TCAGCGGGTGTTGGCGGGTGTCGGGGCGCAGCCATGAGGTCGACTCTAGAGGATCGATCCCCGCCCCGGA
CGAACTAAACCTGACTACGACATCTCTGCCCCTTCTTCGCGGGGCAGTGCATGTAATCCCTTCAGTTGGT
TGGTACAACTTGCCAACTGGGCCCTGTTCCACATGTGACACGGGGGGGGACCAAACACAAAGGGGTTCTC
TGACTGTAGTTGACATCCTTATAAATGGATGTGCACATTTGCCAACACTGAGTGGCTTTCATCCTGGAGC
AGACTTTGCAGTCTGTGGACTGCAACACAACATTGCCTTTATGTGTAACTCTTGGCTGAAGCTCTTACAC
CAATGCTGGGGGACATGTACCTCCCAGGGGCCCAGGAAGACTACGGGAGGCTACACCAACGTCAATCAGA
GGGGCCTGTGTAGCTACCGATAAGCGGACCCTCAAGAGGGCATTAGCAATAGTGTTTATAAGGCCCCCTT
GTTAACCCTAAACGGGTAGCATATGCTTCCCGGGTAGTAGTATATACTATCCAGACTAACCCTAATTCAA
TAGCATATGTTACCCAACGGGAAGCATATGCTATCGAATTAGGGTTAGTAAAAGGGTCCTAAGGAACAGC
GATATCTCCCACCCCATGAGCTGTCACGGTTTTATTTACATGGGGTCAGGATTCCACGAGGGTAGTGAAC
CATTTTAGTCACAAGGGCAGTGGCTGAAGATCAAGGAGCGGGCAGTGAACTCTCCTGAATCTTCGCCTGC
TTCTTCATTCTCCTTCGTTTAGCTAATAGAATAACTGCTGAGTTGTGAACAGTAAGGTGTATGTGAGGTG
CTCGAAAACAAGGTTTCAGGTGACGCCCCCAGAATAAAATTTGGACGGGGGGTTCAGTGGTGGCATTGTG
CTATGACACCAATATAACCCTCACAAACCCCTTGGGCAATAAATACTAGTGTAGGAATGAAACATTCTGA
ATATCTTTAACAATAGAAATCCATGGGGTGGGGACAAGCCGTAAAGACTGGATGTCCATCTCACACGAAT
TTATGGCTATGGGCAACACATAATCCTAGTGCAATATGATACTGGGGTTATTAAGATGTGTCCCAGGCAG
GGACCAAGACAGGTGAACCATGTTGTTACACTCTATTTGTAACAAGGGGAAAGAGAGTGGACGCCGACAG
CAGCGGACTCCACTGGTTGTCTCTAACACCCCCGAAAATTAAACGGGGCTCCACGCCAATGGGGCCCATA
AACAAAGACAAGTGGCCACTCTTTTTTTTGAAATTGTGGAGTGGGGGCACGCGTCAGCCCCCACACGCCG
CCCTGCGGTTTTGGACTGTAAAATAAGGGTGTAATAACTTGGCTGATTGTAACCCCGCTAACCACTGCGG
TCAAACCACTTGCCCACAAAACCACTAATGGCACCCCGGGGAATACCTGCATAAGTAGGTGGGCGGGCCA
AGATAGGGGCGCGATTGCTGCGATCTGGAGGACAAATTACACACACTTGCGCCTGAGCGCCAAGCACAGG
GTTGTTGGTCCTCATATTCACGAGGTCGCTGAGAGCACGGTGGGCTAATGTTGCCATGGGTAGCATATAC
TACCCAAATATCTGGATAGCATATGCTATCCTAATCTATATCTGGGTAGCATAGGCTATCCTAATCTATA
TCTGGGTAGCATATGCTATCCTAATCTATATCTGGGTAGTATATGCTATCCTAATTTATATCTGGGTAGC
ATAGGCTATCCTAATCTATATCTGGGTAGCATATGCTATCCTAATCTATATCTGGGTAGTATATGCTATC
CTAATCTGTATCCGGGTAGCATATGCTATCCTAATAGAGATTAGGGTAGTATATGCTATCCTAATTTATA
TCTGGGTAGCATATACTACCCAAATATCTGGATAGCATATGCTATCCTAATCTATATCTGGGTAGCATAT
GCTATCCTAATCTATATCTGGGTAGCATAGGCTATCCTAATCTATATCTGGGTAGCATATGCTATCCTAA
TCTATATCTGGGTAGTATATGCTATCCTAATTTATATCTGGGTAGCATAGGCTATCCTAATCTATATCTG
GGTAGCATATGCTATCCTAATCTATATCTGGGTAGTATATGCTATCCTAATCTGTATCCGGGTAGCATAT
GCTATCCTCATGCATATACAGTCAGCATATGATACCCAGTAGTAGAGTGGGAGTGCTATCCTTTGCATAT
GCCGCCACCTCCCAAGGGGGCGTGAATTTTCGCTGCTTGTCCTTTTCCTGCTGGTTGCTCCCATTCTTAG
GTGAATTTAAGGAGGCCAGGCTAAAGCCGTCGCATGTCTGATTGCTCACCAGGTAAATGTCGCTAATGTT
TTCCAACGCGAGAAGGTGTTGAGCGCGGAGCTGAGTGACGTGACAACATGGGTATGCCCAATTGCCCCAT
GTTGGGAGGACGAAAATGGTGACAAGACAGATGGCCAGAAATACACCAACAGCACGCATGATGTCTACTG
GGGATTTATTCTTTAGTGCGGGGGAATACACGGCTTTTAATACGATTGAGGGCGTCTCCTAACAAGTTAC
ATCACTCCTGCCCTTCCTCACCCTCATCTCCATCACCTCCTTCATCTCCGTCATCTCCGTCATCACCCTC
CGCGGCAGCCCCTTCCACCATAGGTGGAAACCAGGGAGGCAAATCTACTCCATCGTCAAAGCTGCACACA
GTCACCCTGATATTGCAGGTAGGAGCGGGCTTTGTCATAACAAGGTCCTTAATCGCATCCTTCAAAACCT
CAGCAAATATATGAGTTTGTAAAAAGACCATGAAATAACAGACAATGGACTCCCTTAGCGGGCCAGGTTG
TGGGCCGGGTCCAGGGGCCATTCCAAAGGGGAGACGACTCAATGGTGTAAGACGACATTGTGGAATAGCA
AGGGCAGTTCCTCGCCTTAGGTTGTAAAGGGAGGTCTTACTACCTCCATATACGAACACACCGGCGACCC
AAGTTCCTTCGTCGGTAGTCCTTTCTACGTGACTCCTAGCCAGGAGAGCTCTTAAACCTTCTGCAATGTT
CTCAAATTTCGGGTTGGAACCTCCTTGACCACGATGCTTTCCAAACCACCC
